Addgene plasmid #173151: pDONR221-kcnj21
Purpose: This gene was cloned into the gateway middle entry vector. It can be used for generating antisense riboprobe or gene expression using a gateway system.
Depositing lab: GuangJun Zhang. Depositing organization: Purdue University. Publication: Evolution of inwardly rectifying potassium channels and their gene expression in zebrafish embryos. Silic MR, Murata SH, Park SJ, Zhang G. Dev Dyn. 2021 Sep 23. doi: 10.1002/dvdy.425. PubMed 34558132.
Backbone
  Vector backbone: pDONR221
  Backbone manufacturer: Invitrogen
  Backbone size w/o insert (bp): 2550
  Total vector size (bp): 3849
  Vector type: PCR cloning vector
Growth in bacteria
  Bacterial resistance: Kanamycin, 50 μg/mL
  Growth temperature: 37°C
  Growth strain: DH5alpha
  Copy number: High Copy
Gene/Insert
  Gene/Insert name: kcnj21 (alt name: zgc:162160)
  Species: D. rerio (zebrafish)
  Insert size (bp): 1299
  GenBank ID: NM_001089393.1
  Entrez Gene: zgc:162160
  Promoter: No promoter at 5 end; T7 promoter at 3 end
  Cloning method: Gateway Cloning
  Sequencing primers: 5′ M13F; 3′ M13R
Terms and licenses: Academic/Nonprofit Terms; Industry Terms: Not Available to Industry
Depositor comments: This gene was cloned from a pool of mixed zebrafish embryos (1-3dpf) using RT-PCR.
How to cite: pDONR221-kcnj21 was a gift from GuangJun Zhang (Addgene plasmid # 173151 ; http://n2t.net/addgene:173151 ; RRID:Addgene_173151)
