[The description below was written by a language model from this plasmid's Addgene catalogue record and pLannotate feature annotations shown in this document.]
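Description:
pDONR221-kcnj21 is a Gateway entry clone built on the Invitrogen pDONR221 backbone, carrying the zebrafish (Danio rerio) gene kcnj21, also annotated as zgc:162160, which encodes a member of the inwardly rectifying potassium channel family. The roughly 1.3 kb insert was amplified by RT-PCR from a pool of mixed 1–3 days post-fertilisation embryos and recombined into the donor vector, giving a plasmid of about 3.85 kb. It is maintained in E. coli at high copy from a ColE1/pUC-type origin and selected with kanamycin through the aminoglycoside phosphotransferase (KanR) gene. The automated annotation labels the coding region as a fragment similar to human KCNJ5 (GIRK4). This reflects homology to a related inward rectifier rather than the identity of the insert, which the catalogue entry gives as zebrafish kcnj21.

The insert sits between attL1 and attL2 sites, so it can be transferred by an LR recombination reaction into any compatible destination vector. In multisite Gateway assemblies it serves as the middle entry element. There is no promoter upstream of the gene, so the plasmid does not itself drive sense expression, and rrnB T1 and T2 terminators upstream of attL1 insulate the cassette from read-through transcription. A T7 promoter lies just beyond attL2 and points back toward the insert, so in vitro transcription with T7 RNA polymerase produces antisense RNA. According to the record, the construct can therefore be used as a template for antisense riboprobes, as used to study gene expression in zebrafish embryos, and as a source clone for building kcnj21 expression constructs. Short lacI and lacZα fragments in the feature table are backbone remnants with no functional role.
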