Features (pLannotate 1.2.2; 10 found; start..end, strand, type, name):
    121..213     +  CDS            lacI (fragment): lac repressor; lacI; The lac repressor binds to the lac operator to inhibit transcription in E. coli. This inhibition can be relieved by adding lactose or isopropyl-β-D-thiogalactopyranoside (IPTG).
    268..295     -  terminator     rrnB T2 terminator: transcription terminator T2 from the E. coli rrnB gene
    427..470     +  terminator     rrnB T1 terminator: Escherichia coli rrnB; transcription terminator T1 from the E. coli rrnB gene
    517..553     -  CDS            lacZα (fragment): LacZα fragment of β-galactosidase; lacZ fragment
    569..668     +  protein_bind   attL1: mutant version of attL; recombination site for the Gateway® LR reaction LR Clonase™
    747..1904    +  CDS            KCNJ5 (fragment): KCNJ5_HUMAN - Also known as GIRK4. Experimental evidence at protein level: Swiss-Prot protein existence level 1. This potassium channel is controlled by G proteins. Inward rectifier potassium channels are characterized by a greater tendency to allow potassium to flow into the cell rather than out of it. Their voltage dependence is regulated by the concentration of extracellular potassium; as external potassium is raised, the voltage range of the channel opening shifts to more positive voltages. The inward rectification is mainly due to the blockage of outward current by internal magnesium. Can
   1975..2074    -  protein_bind   attL2: mutant version of attL; recombination site for the Gateway® LR reaction LR Clonase™
   2092..2110    -  promoter       T7 promoter: promoter for bacteriophage T7 RNA polymerase
   2244..3053    +  CDS            KanR: aminoglycoside phosphotransferase; aph(3')-Ia; confers resistance to kanamycin in bacteria or G418 (Geneticin®) in eukaryotes
   3200..3788    +  rep_origin     ori: high-copy-number ColE1/pMB1/pBR322/pUC origin of replication
>Addgene plasmid #173151 | pDONR221-kcnj21 | addgene full sequence | sequence record 343332 | Addgene NGS Result
CTTTCCTGCGTTATCCCCTGATTCTGTGGATAACCGTATTACCGCCTTTGAGTGAGCTGATACCGCTCGC
CGCAGCCGAACGACCGAGCGCAGCGAGTCAGTGAGCGAGGAAGCGGAAGAGCGCCCAATACGCAAACCGC
CTCTCCCCGCGCGTTGGCCGATTCATTAATGCAGCTGGCACGACAGGTTTCCCGACTGGAAAGCGGGCAG
TGAGCGCAACGCAATTAATACGCGTACCGCTAGCCAGGAAGAGTTTGTAGAAACGCAAAAAGGCCATCCG
TCAGGATGGCCTTCTGCTTAGTTTGATGCCTGGCAGTTTATGGCGGGCGTCCTGCCCGCCACCCTCCGGG
CCGTTGCTTCACAACGTTCAAATCCGCTCCCGGCGGATTTGTCCTACTCAGGAGAGCGTTCACCGACAAA
CAACAGATAAAACGAAAGGCCCAGTCTTCCGACTGAGCCTTTCGTTTTATTTGATGCCTGGCAGTTCCCT
ACTCTCGCGTTAACGCTAGCATGGATGTTTTCCCAGTCACGACGTTGTAAAACGACGGCCAGTCTTAAGC
TCGGGCCCCAAATAATGATTTTATTTTGACTGATAGTGACCTGTTCGTTGCAACAAATTGATGAGCAATG
CTTTTTTATAATGCCAACTTTGTACAAAAAAGCAGGCTTCACCATGAGTGGTTTCAAGGGCCAGGATGTG
GAAAAACAGGGCATCAAGTTGCCAAAAAAAATGGATTGATCACAATGACAAAGTCCCCACAGACCGTACA
ATGGTGGTTGGGGGAGTCGTGGGTGGAGGAGATTGTTCTGAACCCGTAGGAGCTCCTCTGAAAAAACGCC
GCCAGCGATACGTGGAGAAAGACGGCAAGTGCAACGTCCACCACGGAAATGTGCGTGAAACCTACCGCTA
CCTGACAGACATCTTCACCACGCTAGTGGATTTAAAGTGGCGCTTCAATCTGCTGGTCTTCACACTGGTC
TACACCACCACATGGGTGTTTTTTGGCTTCATCTGGTGGCTCATCGCCTACGCCCGAGGAGATCTGGAGC
ACACTGATGATAATGACTGGACACCTTGTGTGAATAACCTCAATGGCTTCGTCTCAGCGTTTCTTTTTTC
CATAGAGACTGAGACCACCATTGGTTACGGGTATCGTGTGATAACAGACAAATGTCCAGAGGGGATCATC
CTGCTTCTGATTCAGGCCATTTTGGGCTCCATCGTCAACGCCTTTATGGTGGGCTGCATGTTTGTGAAAA
TCTCCCAACCAAAGAAACGAGCCGAAACACTCATGTTTTCCAACACCGCTGTGATATCCGTGCGGGACAG
CAAGTTGTGTTTGATGTTCCGTGTCGGTGACTTGCGTAACTCGCACATTGTGGAGGCCTCCATTAGGGCG
AAGCTTATCCGCTCGAAACAGACGAAGGAAGGAGAGTTTATTCCTCTCAACCAGACGGACATCAATGTGG
GCTTTGACACGGGGGACGATCGGCTGTTCCTCGTGTCGCCGTTGATTATTTGCCACGAGATCAACAAGAA
CAGCCCATTCTGGGACGTCTCTCAGGAGCATCTTGTACGAGAGGAGTTTGAGATAGTGGTCATCCTTGAA
GGAATGGTGGAAGCTACAGGAATGACGTGTCAGGCGCGCAGCTCCTACCTGAGCTCAGAGGTGCTGTGGG
GCGAGCGCTTCACCCCTGTGCTCTCACTGGAGGAGGGTTTCTACGAGGTGGATTATGACACCTTCCACCA
CACCTATCCCGCCCCGACACCATCCTGCTCCGCCAGAGAGCTCGCAGAACTGCTCAAGAAAGGGGAATCC
ATACCTCTGCCCCCTATTTCACCTCCAGCGGCCCTAGCGGAGCCAGCAAGCCCTGTTGAGACGCCGGAGG
AGAAGGAGGAGAATATAGATGAAGACGCAGAAGAGACTGTTAGCAATGGGGATGTGAACAGAATGGAGAT
CGAGCATGAATGAGACCCAGCTTTCTTGTACAAAGTTGGCATTATAAGAAAGCATTGCTTATCAATTTGT
TGCAACGAACAGGTCACTATCAGTCAAAATAAAATCATTATTTGCCATCCAGCTGATATCCCCTATAGTG
AGTCGTATTACATGGTCATAGCTGTTTCCTGGCAGCTCTGGCCCGTGTCTCAAAATCTCTGATGTTACAT
TGCACAAGATAAAAATATATCATCATGAACAATAAAACTGTCTGCTTACATAAACAGTAATACAAGGGGT
GTTATGAGCCATATTCAACGGGAAACGTCGAGGCCGCGATTAAATTCCAACATGGATGCTGATTTATATG
GGTATAAATGGGCTCGCGATAATGTCGGGCAATCAGGTGCGACAATCTATCGCTTGTATGGGAAGCCCGA
TGCGCCAGAGTTGTTTCTGAAACATGGCAAAGGTAGCGTTGCCAATGATGTTACAGATGAGATGGTCAGA
CTAAACTGGCTGACGGAATTTATGCCTCTTCCGACCATCAAGCATTTTATCCGTACTCCTGATGATGCAT
GGTTACTCACCACTGCGATCCCCGGAAAAACAGCATTCCAGGTATTAGAAGAATATCCTGATTCAGGTGA
AAATATTGTTGATGCGCTGGCAGTGTTCCTGCGCCGGTTGCATTCGATTCCTGTTTGTAATTGTCCTTTT
AACAGCGATCGCGTATTTCGTCTCGCTCAGGCGCAATCACGAATGAATAACGGTTTGGTTGATGCGAGTG
ATTTTGATGACGAGCGTAATGGCTGGCCTGTTGAACAAGTCTGGAAAGAAATGCATAAACTTTTGCCATT
CTCACCGGATTCAGTCGTCACTCATGGTGATTTCTCACTTGATAACCTTATTTTTGACGAGGGGAAATTA
ATAGGTTGTATTGATGTTGGACGAGTCGGAATCGCAGACCGATACCAGGATCTTGCCATCCTATGGAACT
GCCTCGGTGAGTTTTCTCCTTCATTACAGAAACGGCTTTTTCAAAAATATGGTATTGATAATCCTGATAT
GAATAAATTGCAGTTTCATTTGATGCTCGATGAGTTTTTCTAATCAGAATTGGTTAATTGGTTGTAACAC
TGGCAGAGCATTACGCTGACTTGACGGGACGGCGCAAGCTCATGACCAAAATCCCTTAACGTGAGTTACG
CGTCGTTCCACTGAGCGTCAGACCCCGTAGAAAAGATCAAAGGATCTTCTTGAGATCCTTTTTTTCTGCG
CGTAATCTGCTGCTTGCAAACAAAAAAACCACCGCTACCAGCGGTGGTTTGTTTGCCGGATCAAGAGCTA
CCAACTCTTTTTCCGAAGGTAACTGGCTTCAGCAGAGCGCAGATACCAAATACTGTTCTTCTAGTGTAGC
CGTAGTTAGGCCACCACTTCAAGAACTCTGTAGCACCGCCTACATACCTCGCTCTGCTAATCCTGTTACC
AGTGGCTGCTGCCAGTGGCGATAAGTCGTGTCTTACCGGGTTGGACTCAAGACGATAGTTACCGGATAAG
GCGCAGCGGTCGGGCTGAACGGGGGGTTCGTGCACACAGCCCAGCTTGGAGCGAACGACCTACACCGAAC
TGAGATACCTACAGCGTGAGCTATGAGAAAGCGCCACGCTTCCCGAAGGGAGAAAGGCGGACAGGTATCC
GGTAAGCGGCAGGGTCGGAACAGGAGAGCGCACGAGGGAGCTTCCAGGGGGAAACGCCTGGTATCTTTAT
AGTCCTGTCGGGTTTCGCCACCTCTGACTTGAGCGTCGATTTTTGTGATGCTCGTCAGGGGGGCGGAGCC
TATGGAAAAACGCCAGCAACGCGGCCTTTTTACGGTTCCTGGCCTTTTGCTGGCCTTTTGCTCACATGTT
